>Addgene plasmid #106155 | pCfB6677 | addgene full sequence | sequence record 206140 | Addgene NGS Result
GAATGCGTGCGATTTGATATGGTGTAACAATGATAAACCAAGGCCCATTGATTGAGACGGAGATATTTTC
GGCGTGTCTAGGGTGTCTACTTGTGCACCGGAACATGGAAGATCGTGCGCTGTTCACTTGCAACAGAAGG
CTAACGAGAGAAACTGGGCCAACCCGTCTATGCTCTTCATGCTACTCAATCTATTCAAAATACGCCAGTG
CTCCCCTTGCCTTATACACAGGCTCTTCACTCACATCTTGACCATCTTGGATGTGGGTACTGTAGCTCCT
GGGAACCAGTCGTGCGGGAGCATGAGAACCACGTCGAAGAAGATGGTGACCCAGGAAAGCAAAAACTTGG
GCACATTCTTGTAGATACCCTGACCTGTCGTGGTCGAAGATACCGTCGAAAACCAGCTGTCCCATTGACA
GAAACCCTCCTCCTGTATCTAGCAGAACGCTGGCAATAGAAAAGCCATTAGTGGACTTTCGCGTGTAGTT
CGACGCAGCAGAGGATAGTGCTTACGTGCAACGCTTACGCAACTAACATGAATGAATACGATATACATCA
AAGACTATGATACGCAGTATTGCACACTGTACGAGTAAGGGCACTAGCCACTGCACTCAAGTGAAACCGT
TGCCCGGGTACGAGTATGAGTATGTACAGTATGTTTAGTATTGTACTTGGACAATGCTTGTATCGTACAT
TCTCAAGTGTCAAACATAAATATCCGTTGCTATATCCTCGCACCACCACGTAGCTCGCTATATCCCTGTG
TTGAATCCATCCATCTTGGATTGCCAATTGTGCACACAGAACCGGGCACTCACTTCCCCATCCACACTTC
AACGGAATGCGTGCGATCGCGTGCATTCCTTCTGTTCGGAATCAACCTCAAGGTTAACGGCCACGATCCC
CTCGTTGTTACTCTTGGTCAGCCCATTGTCGGTAACGCTGGCTTTGCTAACTGGGTCGATAAACTCTTCT
TTGGCCAGGAGAACCCCGATGTCTCCAAGGTGTCCAAAGACCGAAAGCTCTACCGAATCACCCACCGAGG
AGATATCGTCCCTCAAGTGCCCTTCTGGGACGGTTACCAGCACTGCTCTGGTGAGGTCTTTATTGACTGG
CCCCTGATCCACCCTCCTCTCTCCAACGTTGTCATGTGCCAGGGCCAGAGCAATAAACAGTGCTCTGCCG
GTAACACTCTGCTCCAGCAGGTCAATGTGATTGGAAACCATCTGCAGTACTTCGTCACCGAGGGTGTCTG
TGGTATCTAAGCTATTTATCACTCTTTACAACTTCTACCTCAACTATCTACTTTAATAAATGAATATCGT
TTATTCTCTATGATTACTGTATATGCGTTCCTCTAAGACAAATCGAAACCAGCATGCGATCGAATGGCAT
ACAAAAGTTTCTTCCGAAGTTGATCAATGTCCTGATAGTCAGGCAGCTTGAGAAGATTGACACAGGTGGA
GGCCGTAGGGAACCGATCAACCTGTCTACCAGCGTTACGAATGGCAAATGACGGGTTCAAAGCCTTGAAT
CCTTGCAATGGTGCCTTGGATACTGATGTCACAAACTTAAGAAGCAGCCGCTTGTCCTCTTCCTCGAAAC
TCTCAAACACAGTCCAGAAGTCCTTTATAGTTTGATCTGTATCCAGATAGCCTCCGTAATTGGTGTGTGT
CTTCAAATCCCAGACGTCCACATTGGCATGTCCTCCACTGATAAGCATTTGAAGTTCATCTGCGTTGAAC
ATTGAGACCCACGAAGGGTCAATGAGCTGGTATAGACCGCCCAAGAATGCATCTGAGTGGCCTTTGTGTC
GAAATACAACAGCCAGTCCTCCACGATCCAGCTCAGATAGCCCTGGGTGTTGAGATAGAGACAAGTCGAG
CGAGATGTTCTCAGTGGACTTGAGTTTGATGTTGTGAAAGATGGTTGGATTGAGAGCACAACTCCATAGA
ACATAGTAGTCTCAGTCCATGAGCTAGGAGAGAATCTCCAGTGCTGATGTCATTTGAAGAAGAAGAGGAA
GAAGAAGACAGATAGATCAACTCAGCCCCTTCCAGTTGCCGTACAATGACTCAACCAAATACGTTCAAGC
CTGCTTTCAAGCCTGCGTGCTCTTTCTGTCTCATTAGTTGAACGTAGATCATCTGAGAGAACTTGGCAGA
CCGTGCAAACACAAGGGCGAGACTGATAGGACACTTGATCTGATCCAAAATTTGACAGAGGAAAACTAGT
TTTGAAGTTACTGAACGTTTCTTCTCCAATTGCTTCTAACATCGCGTGCATTCGCGGCCGCATTTAAATC
CCCACTTCAGAAGTTCCTATACTTTCTAGAGAATAGGAACTTCACTATAGAGTCGAATAAGGGCGACACC
CCATAATTAGCCCGGGCGAAAGGCCCAGTCTTTCGACTGAGCCTTTCGTTTTATTTGATGCCTGGCAGTT
CCCTACTCTCGCATGGGGAGTCCCCACACTACCATCGGCGCTACGGCGTTTCACTTCTGAGTTCGGCATG
GGGTCAGGTGGGACCACCGCGCTACTGCCGCCAGGCAAACAAGGGGTGTTATGAGCCATATTCAGGTATA
AATGGGCTCGCGATAATGTTCAGAATTGGTTAATTGGTTGTAACACTGACCCCTATTTGTTTATTTTTCT
AAATACATTCAAATATGTATCCGCTCATGAGACAATAACCCTGATAAATGCTTCAATAATATTGAAAAAG
GAAGAATATGAGTATTCAACATTTCCGTGTCGCCCTTATTCCCTTTTTTGCGGCATTTTGCCTTCCTGTT
TTTGCTCACCCAGAAACGCTGGTGAAAGTAAAAGATGCTGAAGATCAGTTGGGTGCACGAGTGGGTTACA
TCGAACTGGATCTCAACAGCGGTAAGATCCTTGAGAGTTTTCGCCCCGAAGAACGTTTTCCAATGATGAG
CACTTTTAAAGTTCTGCTATGTGGCGCGGTATTATCCCGTATTGACGCCGGGCAAGAGCAACTCGGTCGC
CGCATACACTATTCTCAGAATGACTTGGTTGAGTACTCACCAGTCACAGAAAAGCATCTTACGGATGGCA
TGACAGTAAGAGAATTATGCAGTGCTGCCATAACCATGAGTGATAACACTGCGGCCAACTTACTTCTGAC
AACGATCGGAGGACCGAAGGAGCTAACCGCTTTTTTGCACAACATGGGGGATCATGTAACTCGCCTTGAT
CGTTGGGAACCGGAGCTGAATGAAGCCATACCAAACGACGAGCGTGACACCACGATGCCTGTAGCGATGG
CAACAACGTTGCGCAAACTATTAACTGGCGAACTACTTACTCTAGCTTCCCGGCAACAATTAATAGACTG
GATGGAGGCGGATAAAGTTGCAGGACCACTTCTGCGCTCGGCCCTTCCGGCTGGCTGGTTTATTGCTGAT
AAATCCGGAGCCGGTGAGCGTGGTTCTCGCGGTATCATCGCAGCGCTGGGGCCAGATGGTAAGCCCTCCC
GTATCGTAGTTATCTACACGACGGGGAGTCAGGCAACTATGGATGAACGAAATAGACAGATCGCTGAGAT
AGGTGCCTCACTGATTAAGCATTGGTAAGCAGAGCATTACGCTGACTTGACGGGACGGCGCAAGCTCATG
ACCAAAATCCCTTAACGTGAGTTACGCGCGCGTCGTTCCACTGAGCGTCAGACCCCGTAGAAAAGATCAA
AGGATCTTCTTGAGATCCTTTTTTTCTGCGCGTAATCTGCTGCTTGCAAACAAAAAAACCACCGCTACCA
GCGGTGGTTTGTTTGCCGGATCAAGAGCTACCAACTCTTTTTCCGAAGGTAACTGGCTTCAGCAGAGCGC
AGATACCAAATACTGTTCTTCTAGTGTAGCCGTAGTTAGCCCACCACTTCAAGAACTCTGTAGCACCGCC
TACATACCTCGCTCTGCTAATCCTGTTACCAGTGGCTGCTGCCAGTGGCGATAAGTCGTGTCTTACCGGG
TTGGACTCAAGACGATAGTTACCGGATAAGGCGCAGCGGTCGGGCTGAACGGGGGGTTCGTGCACACAGC
CCAGCTTGGAGCGAACGACCTACACCGAACTGAGATACCTACAGCGTGAGCTATGAGAAAGCGCCACGCT
TCCCGAAGGGAGAAAGGCGGACAGGTATCCGGTAAGCGGCAGGGTCGGAACAGGAGAGCGCACGAGGGAG
CTTCCAGGGGGAAACGCCTGGTATCTTTATAGTCCTGTCGGGTTTCGCCACCTCTGACTTGAGCGTCGAT
TTTTGTGATGCTCGTCAGGGGGGCGGAGCCTATGGAAAAACGCCAGCAACGCGGCCTTTTTACGGTTCCT
GGCCTTTTGCTGGCCTTTTGCTCACATGTTCTTTCCTGCGTTATCCCCTGATTCTGTGGATAACCGTATT
ACCGCCTTTGAGTGAGCTGATACCGCTCGCCGCAGCCGAACGACCGAGCGCAGCGAGTCAGTGAGCGAGG
AAGCGGAAGGCGAGAGTAGGGAACTGCCAGGCATCAAACTAAGCAGAAGGCCCCTGACGGATGGCCTTTT
TGCGTTTCTACAAACTCTTTCTGTGTTGTAAAACGACGGCCAGTCTTAAGCTCGGGCCCCCTGGGCGGTT
CTGATAACGAGTAATCGTTAATCCGCAAATAACGTAAAAACCCGCTTCGGCGGGTTTTTTTATGGGGGGA
GTTTAGGGAAAGAGCATTTGTCAGAATATTTAAGGGCGCCTGTCACTTTGCTTGATATATGAGAATTATT
TAACCTTATAAATGAGAAAAAAGCAACGCACTTTAAATAAGATACGTTGCTTTTTCGATTGATGAACACC
TATAATTAAACTATTCATCTATTATTTATGATTTTTTGTATATACAATATTTCTAGTTTGTTAAAGAGAA
TTAAGAAAATAAATCTCGAAAATAATAAAGGGAAAATCAGTTTTTGATATCAAAATTATACATGTCAACG
ATAATACAAAATATAATACAAACTATAAGATGTTATCAGTATTTATTATGCATTTAGAATAAATTTTGTG
TCGCCCTTATTCGACTCACTATAGAAGTTCCTATTCTCTAGAAAGTATAGGAACTTCACTTCATTTTATT
TAAATTTGCGGCCGC
Features (pLannotate 1.2.2; 11 found; start..end, strand, type, name):
   1366..1800    -  CDS            HUL5 (fragment): HUL5_YEAST - Experimental evidence at protein level: Swiss-Prot protein existence level 1. Probable E3 ubiquitin-protein ligase which accepts ubiquitin from an E2 ubiquitin-conjugating enzyme in the form of a thioester and then directly transfers the ubiquitin to targeted substrates. Non essential. From Saccharomyces cerevisiae (strain ATCC 204508 / S288c) (Baker's yeast).
   2320..2353    -  protein_bind   FRT (minimal): supports FLP-mediated excision but not integration (Turan and Bode, 2011) FLP recombinase from the Saccharomyces cerevisiae 2μ plasmid
   2397..2437    -  terminator     rrnB T1 terminator (fragment): transcription terminator T1 from the E. coli rrnB gene
   2439..2554    -  ncRNA          5S rRNA: Accession: RF00001 - 5S ribosomal RNA
   2585..2609    +  CDS            KanR (fragment): aminoglycoside phosphotransferase; aph(3')-Ia; confers resistance to kanamycin
   2639..2735    +  promoter       AmpR promoter (fragment): bla
   2738..3598    +  CDS            AmpR: β-lactamase; bla; confers resistance to ampicillin, carbenicillin, and related antibiotics
   3720..4308    +  rep_origin     ori: high-copy-number ColE1/pMB1/pBR322/pUC origin of replication
   4533..4550    +  terminator     rrnB T2 terminator (fragment): transcription terminator T2 from the E. coli rrnB gene
   4575..4594    -  CDS            lacZα (fragment): LacZα fragment of β-galactosidase; lacZ fragment
   5064..5097    +  protein_bind   FRT (minimal): supports FLP-mediated excision but not integration (Turan and Bode, 2011) FLP recombinase from the Saccharomyces cerevisiae 2μ plasmid
