[The description below was written by a language model from this plasmid's Addgene catalogue record and pLannotate feature annotations shown in this document.]
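Description:
pCfB6677 is an empty integrative backbone from the EasyCloneYALI toolbox, a CRISPR/Cas9-based vector set for engineering the oleaginous yeast Yarrowia lipolytica. It serves as a donor (repair template) plasmid for marker-free insertion of expression cassettes at the chromosomal site designated IntE_1. It carries no yeast selection marker. Integration instead relies on Cas9 cleavage at the target locus, directed by the companion plasmid pCfB6632, with which it is meant to be used. Genes and promoters of interest are inserted at a USER cloning site, which accepts uracil-containing PCR fragments for ligation-independent directional assembly. The record lists no insert and gives the backbone as unknown.

The 5.1 kb sequence annotation mainly captures the bacterial maintenance module: a β-lactamase gene with its promoter for ampicillin selection and a high-copy ColE1/pUC-type origin for propagation in E. coli. No yeast replication origin is annotated, consistent with an integrating rather than episomal design. The automated annotation does not identify the IntE_1 homology arms, the USER cassette or any yeast terminators, so a large part of the plasmid is unlabelled. The hit described as a fragment of S. cerevisiae HUL5 may reflect similarity to Yarrowia genomic sequence in a homology arm, but the record does not confirm this. Two minimal FRT sites in opposite orientations are annotated, along with short fragments of rrnB terminators, 5S rRNA, KanR and lacZα. These fragments look like remnants of the backbone's construction, and the record assigns no function to them or to the FRT sites. The plasmid is typically used for stable, marker-free pathway construction in Y. lipolytica metabolic engineering.
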