Addgene plasmid #106155: pCfB6677
Purpose: (Empty Backbone) EasyCloneYALI system-based yeast integrative vector for markerfree integration via CRISPR/Cas9 to be used in combination with pCfB6632, integration into Yarrowia lipolytica chromosomal location IntE_1, USER site for cloning, amp resistance
Depositing lab: Irina Borodina. Depositing organization: Danmarks Tekniske Universitet. Publication: EasyCloneYALI: CRISPR/Cas9-Based Synthetic Toolbox for Engineering of the Yeast Yarrowia lipolytica. Holkenbrink C, Dam MI, Kildegaard KR, Beder J, Dahlin J, Domenech Belda D, Borodina I. Biotechnol J. 2018 Jan 29. doi: 10.1002/biot.201700543. PubMed 29377615.
Backbone
  Vector backbone: Unknown
  Vector type: Yeast Expression
Growth in bacteria
  Bacterial resistance: Ampicillin, 100 μg/mL
  Growth temperature: 37°C
  Growth strain: DH5alpha
  Copy number: High Copy
Gene/Insert
  Gene/Insert name: None
Terms and licenses: Academic/Nonprofit Terms; Industry Terms: Not Available to Industry
How to cite: pCfB6677 was a gift from Irina Borodina (Addgene plasmid # 106155 ; http://n2t.net/addgene:106155 ; RRID:Addgene_106155)
